>Addgene plasmid #141881 | TFORF1880 | addgene full sequence | sequence record 391547 | Addgene NGS Result
TTAATGTAGTCTTATGCAATACTCTTGTAGTCTTGCAACATGGTAACGATGAGTTAGCAACATGCCTTAC
AAGGAGAGAAAAAGCACCGTGCATGCCGATTGGTGGAAGTAAGGTGGTACGATCGTGCCTTATTAGGAAG
GCAACAGACGGGTCTGACATGGATTGGACGAACCACTGAATTGCCGCATTGCAGAGATATTGTATTTAAG
TGCCTAGCTCGATACATAAACGGGTCTCTCTGGTTAGACCAGATCTGAGCCTGGGAGCTCTCTGGCTAAC
TAGGGAACCCACTGCTTAAGCCTCAATAAAGCTTGCCTTGAGTGCTTCAAGTAGTGTGTGCCCGTCTGTT
GTGTGACTCTGGTAACTAGAGATCCCTCAGACCCTTTTAGTCAGTGTGGAAAATCTCTAGCAGTGGCGCC
CGAACAGGGACTTGAAAGCGAAAGGGAAACCAGAGGAGCTCTCTCGACGCAGGACTCGGCTTGCTGAAGC
GCGCACGGCAAGAGGCGAGGGGCGGCGACTGGTGAGTACGCCAAAAATTTTGACTAGCGGAGGCTAGAAG
GAGAGAGATGGGTGCGAGAGCGTCAGTATTAAGCGGGGGAGAATTAGATCGCGATGGGAAAAAATTCGGT
TAAGGCCAGGGGGAAAGAAAAAATATAAATTAAAACATATAGTATGGGCAAGCAGGGAGCTAGAACGATT
CGCAGTTAATCCTGGCCTGTTAGAAACATCAGAAGGCTGTAGACAAATACTGGGACAGCTACAACCATCC
CTTCAGACAGGATCAGAAGAACTTAGATCATTATATAATACAGTAGCAACCCTCTATTGTGTGCATCAAA
GGATAGAGATAAAAGACACCAAGGAAGCTTTAGACAAGATAGAGGAAGAGCAAAACAAAAGTAAGACCAC
CGCACAGCAAGCGGCCGCTGATCTTCAGACCTGGAGGAGGAGATATGAGGGACAATTGGAGAAGTGAATT
ATATAAATATAAAGTAGTAAAAATTGAACCATTAGGAGTAGCACCCACCAAGGCAAAGAGAAGAGTGGTG
CAGAGAGAAAAAAGAGCAGTGGGAATAGGAGCTTTGTTCCTTGGGTTCTTGGGAGCAGCAGGAAGCACTA
TGGGCGCAGCGTCAATGACGCTGACGGTACAGGCCAGACAATTATTGTCTGGTATAGTGCAGCAGCAGAA
CAATTTGCTGAGGGCTATTGAGGCGCAACAGCATCTGTTGCAACTCACAGTCTGGGGCATCAAGCAGCTC
CAGGCAAGAATCCTGGCTGTGGAAAGATACCTAAAGGATCAACAGCTCCTGGGGATTTGGGGTTGCTCTG
GAAAACTCATTTGCACCACTGCTGTGCCTTGGAATGCTAGTTGGAGTAATAAATCTCTGGAACAGATTTG
GAATCACACGACCTGGATGGAGTGGGACAGAGAAATTAACAATTACACAAGCTTAATACACTCCTTAATT
GAAGAATCGCAAAACCAGCAAGAAAAGAATGAACAAGAATTATTGGAATTAGATAAATGGGCAAGTTTGT
GGAATTGGTTTAACATAACAAATTGGCTGTGGTATATAAAATTATTCATAATGATAGTAGGAGGCTTGGT
AGGTTTAAGAATAGTTTTTGCTGTACTTTCTATAGTGAATAGAGTTAGGCAGGGATATTCACCATTATCG
TTTCAGACCCACCTCCCAACCCCGAGGGGACCCATGCATTGCATCTCAATTAGTCAGCAACCAGGTGTGG
AAAGTCCCCAGGCTCCCCAGCAGGCAGAAGTATGCAAAGCATGCGTCTCAATTAGTCAGCAACCATAGTC
CCGCCCCTAACTCCGCCCATCCCGCCCCTAACTCCGCCCAGTTCCGCCCATTCTCCGCCCCATGGCTGAC
TAATTTTTTTTATTTATGCAGAGGCCGAGGCCGCCTCGGCCTCTGAGCTATTCCAGAAGTAGTGAGGAGG
CTTTTTTGGAGGCCTAGGCTTTTGCAAAAAGCTTTCTAGAGGTACCACCGGAGCTTACCATGACCGAGTA
CAAGCCCACGGTGCGCCTCGCCACCCGCGACGACGTCCCCAGGGCCGTACGCACCCTCGCCGCCGCGTTC
GCCGACTACCCCGCCACGCGCCACACCGTCGATCCGGACCGCCACATCGAGCGGGTCACCGAGCTGCAAG
AACTCTTCCTCACGCGCGTCGGGCTCGACATCGGCAAGGTGTGGGTCGCGGACGACGGCGCCGCCGTGGC
GGTCTGGACCACGCCGGAGAGCGTCGAAGCGGGGGCGGTGTTCGCCGAGATCGGCCCGCGCATGGCCGAG
TTGAGCGGTTCCCGGCTGGCCGCGCAGCAACAGATGGAAGGCCTCCTGGCGCCGCACCGGCCCAAGGAGC
CCGCGTGGTTCCTGGCCACCGTCGGCGTCTCGCCCGACCACCAGGGCAAGGGTCTGGGCAGCGCCGTCGT
GCTCCCCGGAGTGGAGGCGGCCGAGCGCGCCGGGGTGCCCGCCTTCCTGGAGACCTCCGCGCCCCGCAAC
CTCCCCTTCTACGAGCGGCTCGGCTTCACCGTCACCGCCGACGTCGAGGTGCCCGAAGGACCGCGCACCT
GGTGCATGACCCGCAAGCCCGGTGCCAGTTAACGAATTCTAGATCTTGAGACAAATGGCAGTATTCATCC
ACAATTTTAAAAGAAAAGGGGGGATTGGGGGGTACAGTGCAGGGGAAAGAATAGTAGACATAATAGCAAC
AGACATACAAACTAAAGAATTACAAAAACAAATTACAAAAATTCAAAATTTTCGGGTTTATTACAGGGAC
AGCAGAGATCCACTTTGGCGCCGGCTCGAGGCCTGCAGGTGCAAAGATGGATAAAGTTTTAAACAGAGAG
GAATCTTTGCAGCTAATGGACCTTCTAGGTCTTGAAAGGAGTGGGAATTGGCTCCGGTGCCCGTCAGTGG
GCAGAGCGCACATCGCCCACAGTCCCCGAGAAGTTGGGGGGAGGGGTCGGCAATTGAACCGGTGCCTAGA
GAAGGTGGCGCGGGGTAAACTGGGAAAGTGATGTCGTGTACTGGCTCCGCCTTTTTCCCGAGGGTGGGGG
AGAACCGTATATAAGTGCAGTAGTCGCCGTGAACGTTCTTTTTCGCAACGGGTTTGCCGCCAGAACACAG
GTAAGTGCCGTGTGTGGTTCCCGCGGGCCTGGCCTCTTTACGGGTTATGGCCCTTGCGTGCCTTGAATTA
CTTCCACCTGGCTGCAGTACGTGATTCTTGATCCCGAGCTTCGGGTTGGAAGTGGGTGGGAGAGTTCGAG
GCCTTGCGCTTAAGGAGCCCCTTCGCCTCGTGCTTGAGTTGAGGCCTGGCCTGGGCGCTGGGGCCGCCGC
GTGCGAATCTGGTGGCACCTTCGCGCCTGTCTCGCTGCTTTCGATAAGTCTCTAGCCATTTAAAATTTTT
GATGACCTGCTGCGACGCTTTTTTTCTGGCAAGATAGTCTTGTAAATGCGGGCCAAGATCTGCACACTGG
TATTTCGGTTTTTGGGGCCGCGGGCGGCGACGGGGCCCGTGCGTCCCAGCGCACATGTTCGGCGAGGCGG
GGCCTGCGAGCGCGGCCACCGAGAATCGGACGGGGGTAGTCTCAAGCTGGCCGGCCTGCTCTGGTGCCTG
GCCTCGCGCCGCCGTGTATCGCCCCGCCCTGGGCGGCAAGGCTGGCCCGGTCGGCACCAGTTGCGTGAGC
GGAAAGATGGCCGCTTCCCGGCCCTGCTGCAGGGAGCTCAAAATGGAGGACGCGGCGCTCGGGAGAGCGG
GCGGGTGAGTCACCCACACAAAGGAAAAGGGCCTTTCCGTCCTCAGCCGTCGCTTCATGTGACTCCACGG
AGTACCGGGCGCCGTCCAGGCACCTCGATTAGTTCTCGAGCTTTTGGAGTACGTCGTCTTTAGGTTGGGG
GGAGGGGTTTTATGCGATGGAGTTTCCCCACACTGAGTGGGTGGAGACTGAAGTTAGGCCAGCTTGGCAC
TTGATGTAATTCTCCTTGGAATTTGCCCTTTTTGAGTTTGGATCTTGGTTCATTCTCAAGCCTCAGACAG
TGGTTCAAAGTTTTTTTCTTCCATTTCAGGTGTCGTGAGGCTAGCACCGCCACCATGAGGCATAGCCTGA
CCAAGCTGCTGGCAGCCTCGGGCAGCAACTCCCCAACCCGCAGTGAGAGCCCGGAGCCGGCTGCAACTTG
TTCGCTGCCCTCTGACCTGACCCGGGCTGCAGCGGGGGAGGAGGAGACGGCGGCGGCCGGATCTCCCGGC
CGCAAGCAGCAGTTTGGCGACGAAGGAGAGTTGGAAGCCGGGAGGGGGAGCCGCGGCGGCGTGGCCGTGC
GCGCGCCCTCCCCCGAGGAGATGGAGGAGGAGGCGATCGCCAGCCTCCCGGGGGAAGAGACGGAGGATAT
GGACTTTCTGTCTGGGCTGGAACTGGCGGATCTCCTGGACCCCAGGCAACCGGACTGGCACCTGGACCCC
GGGCTTAGCTCGCCGGGGCCTCTCTCCTCGTCTGGCGGAGGCTCGGATAGCGGCGGCCTGTGGAGAGGGG
ACGATGACGATGAGGCCGCGGCTGCTGAAATGCAGCGCTTCTCTGACCTGCTGCAAAGGCTGTTAAACGG
TATCGGAGGCTGCAGCAGCAGCAGTGACAGTGGCAGCGCCGAAAAGAGGCGGAGAAAGTCCCCAGGAGGA
GGCGGCGGTGGCGGCAGCGGTAACGACAACAACCAGGCGGCGACAAAGAGTCCCCGGAAGGCGGCGGCGG
CCGCTGCCCGCCTTAATCGACTGAAGAAGAAGGAGTACGTGATGGGGCTGGAGAGTCGAGTCCGGGGTCT
GGCAGCCGAGAACCAGGAGCTGCGGGCCGAGAATCGGGAGCTGGGCAAACGCGTACAGGCACTGCAGGAG
GAGAGTCGCTACCTACGGGCAGTCTTAGCCAACGAGACTGGACTGGCTCGCTTGCTGAGCCGGCTGAGCG
GCGTGGGACTGCGGCTGACCACCTCGCTCTTCAGAGACTCGCCCGCCGGTGACCACGACTACGCTCTGCC
GGTGGGAAAGCAGAAGCAGGACCTGCTGGAAGAGGACGACTCGGCGGGAGGAGTCTGTCTCCATGTGGAC
AAGGATAAGGTGTCGGTGGAGTTCTGCTCGGCGTGCGCCCGGAAGGCGTCGTCTTCTCTTAAAATTTTCT
TTTTTAGGTAGTAATGAACTAGTCCGTAACTTGAAAGTATTTCGATTTCTTGGCTTTATATATCTTGTGG
AAAGGACGATCGGTTCTGGGTATTGTAACAGTTACGCGTTAAGTCGACAATCAACCTCTGGATTACAAAA
TTTGTGAAAGATTGACTGGTATTCTTAACTATGTTGCTCCTTTTACGCTATGTGGATACGCTGCTTTAAT
GCCTTTGTATCATGCTATTGCTTCCCGTATGGCTTTCATTTTCTCCTCCTTGTATAAATCCTGGTTGCTG
TCTCTTTATGAGGAGTTGTGGCCCGTTGTCAGGCAACGTGGCGTGGTGTGCACTGTGTTTGCTGACGCAA
CCCCCACTGGTTGGGGCATTGCCACCACCTGTCAGCTCCTTTCCGGGACTTTCGCTTTCCCCCTCCCTAT
TGCCACGGCGGAACTCATCGCCGCCTGCCTTGCCCGCTGCTGGACAGGGGCTCGGCTGTTGGGCACTGAC
AATTCCGTGGTGTTGTCGGGGAAATCATCGTCCTTTCCTTGGCTGCTCGCCTGTGTTGCCACCTGGATTC
TGCGCGGGACGTCCTTCTGCTACGTCCCTTCGGCCCTCAATCCAGCGGACCTTCCTTCCCGCGGCCTGCT
GCCGGCTCTGCGGCCTCTTCCGCGTCTTCGCCTTCGCCCTCAGACGAGTCGGATCTCCCTTTGGGCCGCC
TCCCCGCGTCGACTTTAAGACCAATGACTTACAAGGCAGCTGTAGATCTTAGCCACTTTTTAAAAGAAAA
GGGGGGACTGGAAGGGCTAATTCACTCCCAACGAAGACAAGATCTGCTTTTTGCTTGTACTGGGTCTCTC
TGGTTAGACCAGATCTGAGCCTGGGAGCTCTCTGGCTAACTAGGGAACCCACTGCTTAAGCCTCAATAAA
GCTTGCCTTGAGTGCTTCAAGTAGTGTGTGCCCGTCTGTTGTGTGACTCTGGTAACTAGAGATCCCTCAG
ACCCTTTTAGTCAGTGTGGAAAATCTCTAGCAGTACGTATAGTAGTTCATGTCATCTTATTATTCAGTAT
TTATAACTTGCAAAGAAATGAATATCAGAGAGTGAGAGGAACTTGTTTATTGCAGCTTATAATGGTTACA
AATAAAGCAATAGCATCACAAATTTCACAAATAAAGCATTTTTTTCACTGCATTCTAGTTGTGGTTTGTC
CAAACTCATCAATGTATCTTATCATGTCTGGCTCTAGCTATCCCGCCCCTAACTCCGCCCATCCCGCCCC
TAACTCCGCCCAGTTCCGCCCATTCTCCGCCCCATGGCTGACTAATTTTTTTTATTTATGCAGAGGCCGA
GGCCGCCTCGGCCTCTGAGCTATTCCAGAAGTAGTGAGGAGGCTTTTTTGGAGGCCTAGGGACGTACCCA
ATTCGCCCTATAGTGAGTCGTATTACGCGCGCTCACTGGCCGTCGTTTTACAACGTCGTGACTGGGAAAA
CCCTGGCGTTACCCAACTTAATCGCCTTGCAGCACATCCCCCTTTCGCCAGCTGGCGTAATAGCGAAGAG
GCCCGCACCGATCGCCCTTCCCAACAGTTGCGCAGCCTGAATGGCGAATGGG
[124 nt withheld, positions 6773-6896]
C
[91 nt withheld, positions 6898-6988]
A
[49 nt withheld, positions 6990-7038]
CCTTTGACGTTGGAGTCCACGTTCTTT
[37 nt withheld, positions 7066-7102]
ACCCTATCTCGGTCTATTCTTTTGATTTATAAGGGATTTTGCCGATTTCGGCCTATTGGTTAAAAAATGA
GCTGATTTAACAAAAATTTAACGCGAATTTTAACAAAATATTAACGCTTACAATTTAGGTGGCACTTTTC
GGGGAAATGTGCGCGGAACCCCTATTTGTTTATTTTTCTAAATACATTCAAATATGTATCCGCTCATGAG
ACAATAACCCTGATAAATGCTTCAATAATATTGAAAAAGGAAGAGTATGAGTATTCAACATTTCCGTGTC
GCCCTTATTCCCTTTTTTGCGGCATTTTGCCTTCCTGTTTTTGCTCACCCAGAAACGCTGGTGAAAGTAA
AAGATGCTGAAGATCAGTTGGGTGCACGAGTGGGTTACATCGAACTGGATCTCAACAGCGGTAAGATCCT
TGAGAGTTTTCGCCCCGAAGAACGTTTTCCAATGATGAGCACTTTTAAAGTTCTGCTATGTGGCGCGGTA
TTATCCCGTATTGACGCCGGGCAAGAGCAACTCGGTCGCCGCATACACTATTCTCAGAATGACTTGGTTG
AGTACTCACCAGTCACAGAAAAGCATCTTACGGATGGCATGACAGTAAGAGAATTATGCAGTGCTGCCAT
AACCATGAGTGATAACACTGCGGCCAACTTACTTCTGACAACGATCGGAGGACCGAAGGAGCTAACCGCT
TTTTTGCACAACATGGGGGATCATGTAACTCGCCTTGATCGTTGGGAACCGGAGCTGAATGAAGCCATAC
CAAACGACGAGCGTGACACCACGATGCCTGTAGCAATGGCAACAACGTTGCGCAAACTATTAACTGGCGA
ACTACTTACTCTAGCTTCCCGGCAACAATTAATAGACTGGATGGAGGCGGATAAAGTTGCAGGACCACTT
CTGCGCTCGGCCCTTCCGGCTGGCTGGTTTATTGCTGATAAATCTGGAGCCGGTGAGCGTGGGTCTCGCG
GTATCATTGCAGCACTGGGGCCAGATGGTAAGCCCTCCCGTATCGTAGTTATCTACACGACGGGGAGTCA
GGCAACTATGGATGAACGAAATAGACAGATCGCTGAGATAGGTGCCTCACTGATTAAGCATTGGTAACTG
TCAGACCAAGTTTACTCATATATACTTTAGATTGATTTAAAACTTCATTTTTAATTTAAAAGGATCTAGG
TGAAGATCCTTTTTGATAATCTCATGACCAAAATCCCTTAACGTGAGTTTTCGTTCCACTGAGCGTCAGA
CCCCGTAGAAAAGATCAAAGGATCTTCTTGAGATCCTTTTTTTCTGCGCGTAATCTGCTGCTTGCAAACA
AAAAAACCACCGCTACCAGCGGTGGTTTGTTTGCCGGATCAAGAGCTACCAACTCTTTTTCCGAAGGTAA
CTGGCTTCAGCAGAGCGCAGATACCAAATACTGTTCTTCTAGTGTAGCCGTAGTTAGGCCACCACTTCAA
GAACTCTGTAGCACCGCCTACATACCTCGCTCTGCTAATCCTGTTACCAGTGGCTGCTGCCAGTGGCGAT
AAGTCGTGTCTTACCGGGTTGGACTCAAGACGATAGTTACCGGATAAGGCGCAGCGGTCGGGCTGAACGG
GGGGTTCGTGCACACAGCCCAGCTTGGAGCGAACGACCTACACCGAACTGAGATACCTACAGCGTGAGCT
ATGAGAAAGCGCCACGCTTCCCGAAGGGAGAAAGGCGGACAGGTATCCGGTAAGCGGCAGGGTCGGAACA
GGAGAGCGCACGAGGGAGCTTCCAGGGGGAAACGCCTGGTATCTTTATAGTCCTGTCGGGTTTCGCCACC
TCTGACTTGAGCGTCGATTTTTGTGATGCTCGTCAGGGGGGCGGAGCCTATGGAAAAACGCCAGCAACGC
GGCCTTTTTACGGTTCCTGGCCTTTTGCTGGCCTTTTGCTCACATGTTCTTTCCTGCGTTATCCCCTGAT
TCTGTGGATAACCGTATTACCGCCTTTGAGTGAGCTGATACCGCTCGCCGCAGCCGAACGACCGAGCGCA
GCGAGTCAGTGAGCGAGGAAGCGGAAGAGCGCCCAATACGCAAACCGCCTCTCCCCGCGCGTTGGCCGAT
TCATTAATGCAGCTGGCACGACAGGTTTCCCGACTGGAAAGCGGGCAGTGAGCGCAACGCAATTAATGTG
AGTTAGCTCACTCATTAGGCACCCCAGGCTTTACACTTTATGCTTCCGGCTCGTATGTTGTGTGGAATTG
TGAGCGGATAACAATTTCACACAGGAAACAGCTATGACCATGATTACGCCAAGCGCGCAATTAACCCTCA
CTAAAGGGAACAAAAGCTGGAGCTGCAAGC
Features (pLannotate 1.2.2; 31 found; start..end, strand, type, name):
      5..231     +  promoter       RSV promoter: Rous sarcoma virus enhancer/promoter
    232..412     +  LTR            5' LTR (truncated): truncated 5' long terminal repeat (LTR) from HIV-1
    459..584     +  misc_feature   HIV-1 Ψ: packaging signal of human immunodeficiency virus type 1
    568..931     +  CDS            HIV-1 gag (fragment): gag protein from human immunodeficiency virus 1; gag
   1077..1310    +  misc_feature   RRE: The Rev response element (RRE) of HIV-1 allows for Rev-dependent mRNA export from the nucleus to the cytoplasm.
   1687..1713    +  CDS            Rev (fragment): human immunodeficiency virus 1 (HIV-1) Rev protein; rev; enhances nuclear export of unspliced and incompletely spliced viral mRNAs
   1720..1743    +  promoter       SV40 promoter (fragment): SV40 early promoter
   1744..1815    +  promoter       SV40 promoter (fragment): SV40 enhancer and early promoter
   1839..1974    +  rep_origin     SV40 ori: SV40 origin of replication
   2020..2616    +  CDS            PuroR (fragment): puromycin N-acetyltransferase; pac from Streptomyces; confers resistance to puromycin
   2665..2782    +  misc_feature   cPPT/CTS: central polypurine tract and central termination sequence of HIV-1
   2847..2913    +  CDS            small t antigen (fragment): SV40 (simian virus 40) small t antigen
   2920..4098    +  promoter       EF-1α promoter: strong constitutive promoter for human elongation factor EF-1α
   4115..5176    +  CDS            CREBZF: ZHANG_HUMAN - Also known as ZF. Experimental evidence at protein level: Swiss-Prot protein existence level 1. Strongly activates transcription when bound to HCFC1. Suppresses the expression of HSV proteins in cells infected with the virus in a HCFC1-dependent manner. Also suppresses the HCFC1-dependent transcriptional activation by CREB3 and reduces the amount of CREB3 in the cell. Able to down-regulate expression of some cellular genes in CREBZF-expressing cells. From Homo sapiens (Human).
   5204..5257    +  promoter       U6 promoter (fragment): RNA polymerase III promoter for human U6 snRNA
   5299..5887    +  misc_feature   WPRE: woodchuck hepatitis virus posttranscriptional regulatory element
   5938..5957    +  misc_feature   cPPT/CTS (fragment): central polypurine tract and central termination sequence of HIV-1
   5959..6192    +  LTR            3' LTR (ΔU3): self-inactivating 3' long terminal repeat (LTR) from HIV-1
   6270..6391    +  polyA_signal   SV40 poly(A) signal: SV40 polyadenylation signal
   6431..6566    +  rep_origin     SV40 ori: SV40 origin of replication
   6587..6605    -  promoter       T7 promoter: promoter for bacteriophage T7 RNA polymerase
   6613..6768    +  CDS            lacZα (fragment): LacZα fragment of β-galactosidase; lacZ fragment
   6773..7201    +  rep_origin     f1 ori (sequence partly withheld): f1 bacteriophage origin of replication; arrow indicates direction of (+) strand synthesis
   7254..7358    +  promoter       AmpR promoter: bla
   7359..8219    +  CDS            AmpR: β-lactamase; bla; confers resistance to ampicillin, carbenicillin, and related antibiotics
   8390..8978    +  rep_origin     ori: high-copy-number ColE1/pMB1/pBR322/pUC origin of replication
   9161..9253    +  CDS            lacI (fragment): lac repressor; lacI; The lac repressor binds to the lac operator to inhibit transcription in E. coli. This inhibition can be relieved by adding lactose or isopropyl-β-D-thiogalactopyranoside (IPTG).
   9266..9287    +  protein_bind   CAP binding site: CAP binding activates transcription in the presence of cAMP. E. coli catabolite activator protein
   9302..9332    +  promoter       lac promoter: promoter for the E. coli lac operon
   9340..9356    +  protein_bind   lac operator: The lac repressor binds to the lac operator to inhibit transcription in E. coli. This inhibition can be relieved by adding lactose or isopropyl-β-D-thiogalactopyranoside (IPTG). lac repressor encoded by lacI
   9401..9419    +  promoter       T3 promoter: promoter for bacteriophage T3 RNA polymerase
