[The description below was written by a language model from this plasmid's Addgene catalogue record and pLannotate feature annotations shown in this document.]
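Description:
TFORF1880 is a lentiviral mammalian expression plasmid built on the pLX_TRC317 backbone and carrying the human transcription factor CREBZF (also called SMILE or ZF) as a synthesized open reading frame. It belongs to a barcoded transcription factor ORF collection: each member carries a unique 24-bp barcode so that the overexpressed factor can be identified by sequencing in pooled screens. The barcode is not annotated as a separate feature in the table. In bacteria the plasmid is maintained through a high-copy ColE1/pUC-type origin with ampicillin resistance (AmpR). An f1 origin and remnants of a lacZα/lac promoter cloning region flanked by T7 and T3 promoters are also present. The depositor notes that the plasmid may recombine, which is common for LTR-containing vectors.

The transfer cassette has a third-generation, self-inactivating design. An RSV promoter drives a truncated HIV-1 5' LTR, followed by the Ψ packaging signal with a gag fragment, the RRE for Rev-dependent export of genomic RNA, a cPPT/CTS element, and a ΔU3 3' LTR with a downstream SV40 polyadenylation signal. Within the proviral region, an SV40 early promoter drives puromycin N-acetyltransferase to select transduced cells. A separate EF-1α promoter provides strong constitutive expression of CREBZF. The WPRE downstream of the ORF enhances transcript stability and expression. A short U6 promoter fragment annotated between the ORF and the WPRE is probably residual or primer-binding sequence rather than a functional Pol III unit. The annotated CREBZF coding region is slightly shorter than the listed insert size, so the insert probably includes flanking sequence. The construct is intended for producing lentivirus that stably overexpresses CREBZF, individually or in pooled screens such as directed differentiation studies.
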