Addgene plasmid #141881: TFORF1880
Purpose: Lentiviral vector for overexpressing transcription factor ORFs with unique 24-bp barcodes. Barcodes facilitate identification of transcription factors in pooled screens.
Depositing lab: Feng Zhang. Depositing organization: Broad Institute. Publication: A transcription factor atlas of directed differentiation. Joung J, Ma S, Tay T, Geiger-Schuller KR, Kirchgatterer PC, Verdine VK, Guo B, Arias-Garcia MA, Allen WE, Singh A, Kuksenko O, Abudayyeh OO, Gootenberg JS, Fu Z, Macrae RK, Buenrostro JD, Regev A, Zhang F. Cell. 2023 Jan 5;186(1):209-229.e26. doi: 10.1016/j.cell.2022.11.026. PubMed 36608654.
Backbone
  Vector backbone: pLX_TRC317
  Backbone manufacturer: Broad Institute Genetic Perturbation Platform
  Backbone size w/o insert (bp): 8264
  Vector type: Mammalian Expression, Lentiviral
  Selectable markers: Puromycin
Growth in bacteria
  Bacterial resistance: Ampicillin, 100 μg/mL
  Growth temperature: 37°C
  Growth strain: NEB Stable
  Copy number: High Copy
Gene/Insert
  Gene/Insert name: CREBZF
  Species: H. sapiens (human)
  Insert size (bp): 1178
  Entrez Gene: CREBZF (a.k.a. SMILE, ZF)
  Promoter: EF1a
  Cloning method: Unknown
  Sequencing primers: 5′ GGGTGGAGACTGAAGTTAGGCCAG; 3′ CACATAGCGTAAAAGGAGCAACATAG
Terms and licenses: Academic/Nonprofit Terms; Industry Terms: Not Available to Industry
Depositor comments: XM_017018087,XM_006718642,XM_017018086,ENST00000525639 . The transcription factor ORF portion of this plasmid was synthesized by Genewiz. Please test multiple small colonies in case of plasmid recombination. To make this collection available in a timely manner, a portion of this collection was not fully sequenced by Addgene. If an Addgene verified full plasmid sequence is not available, please contact us prior to placing an order to request the full sequence.
How to cite: TFORF1880 was a gift from Feng Zhang (Addgene plasmid # 141881 ; http://n2t.net/addgene:141881 ; RRID:Addgene_141881)
