>Addgene plasmid #141881 | TFORF1880 | depositor partial sequence | sequence record 277780 | Insert
ACCGCCACCATGAGGCATAGCCTGACCAAGCTGCTGGCAGCCTCGGGCAGCAACTCCCCAACCCGCAGTG
AGAGCCCGGAGCCGGCTGCAACTTGTTCGCTGCCCTCTGACCTGACCCGGGCTGCAGCGGGGGAGGAGGA
GACGGCGGCGGCCGGATCTCCCGGCCGCAAGCAGCAGTTTGGCGACGAAGGAGAGTTGGAAGCCGGGAGG
GGGAGCCGCGGCGGCGTGGCCGTGCGCGCGCCCTCCCCCGAGGAGATGGAGGAGGAGGCGATCGCCAGCC
TCCCGGGGGAAGAGACGGAGGATATGGACTTTCTGTCTGGGCTGGAACTGGCGGATCTCCTGGACCCCAG
GCAACCGGACTGGCACCTGGACCCCGGGCTTAGCTCGCCGGGGCCTCTCTCCTCGTCTGGCGGAGGCTCG
GATAGCGGCGGCCTGTGGAGAGGGGACGATGACGATGAGGCCGCGGCTGCTGAAATGCAGCGCTTCTCTG
ACCTGCTGCAAAGGCTGTTAAACGGTATCGGAGGCTGCAGCAGCAGCAGTGACAGTGGCAGCGCCGAAAA
GAGGCGGAGAAAGTCCCCAGGAGGAGGCGGCGGTGGCGGCAGCGGTAACGACAACAACCAGGCGGCGACA
AAGAGTCCCCGGAAGGCGGCGGCGGCCGCTGCCCGCCTTAATCGACTGAAGAAGAAGGAGTACGTGATGG
GGCTGGAGAGTCGAGTCCGGGGTCTGGCAGCCGAGAACCAGGAGCTGCGGGCCGAGAATCGGGAGCTGGG
CAAACGCGTACAGGCACTGCAGGAGGAGAGTCGCTACCTACGGGCAGTCTTAGCCAACGAGACTGGACTG
GCTCGCTTGCTGAGCCGGCTGAGCGGCGTGGGACTGCGGCTGACCACCTCGCTCTTCAGAGACTCGCCCG
CCGGTGACCACGACTACGCTCTGCCGGTGGGAAAGCAGAAGCAGGACCTGCTGGAAGAGGACGACTCGGC
GGGAGGAGTCTGTCTCCATGTGGACAAGGATAAGGTGTCGGTGGAGTTCTGCTCGGCGTGCGCCCGGAAG
GCGTCGTCTTCTCTTAAAATTTTCTTTTTTAGGTAGTAATGAACTAGTCCGTAACTTGAAAGTATTTCGA
TTTCTTGGCTTTATATATCTTGTGGAAAGGACGATCGGTTCTGGGTATTGTAACAGTT
