>Addgene plasmid #141881 | TFORF1880 | depositor partial sequence | sequence record 277781 | Barcode
TCGGTTCTGGGTATTGTAACAGTT
